Addgene plasmid #248005: pET28-hisSumo-KE-Des27.10
Purpose: Expression of synthetic Kemp eliminase (Des27.10)
Depositing lab: Sarel Fleishman. Depositing organization: Weizmann Institute of Science. Publication: Complete computational design of high-efficiency Kemp elimination enzymes. Listov D, Vos E, Hoffka G, Hoch SY, Berg A, Hamer-Rogotner S, Dym O, Kamerlin SCL, Fleishman SJ. Nature. 2025 Jul;643(8074):1421-1427. doi: 10.1038/s41586-025-09136-2. Epub 2025 Jun 18. PubMed 40533551.
Backbone
  Vector backbone: pET28
  Vector type: Bacterial Expression
Growth in bacteria
  Bacterial resistance: Kanamycin, 50 μg/mL
  Growth temperature: 37°C
  Growth strain: DH5alpha
  Copy number: High Copy
Gene/Insert
  Gene/Insert name: KE-Des27.10
  Species: Synthetic
  Promoter: T7
  Tag / fusion protein: 12xHis-bdSumo (N terminal on insert)
  Cloning method: Golden Gate
Terms and licenses: Academic/Nonprofit Terms; Industry Terms: Not Available to Industry
How to cite: pET28-hisSumo-KE-Des27.10 was a gift from Sarel Fleishman (Addgene plasmid # 248005 ; http://n2t.net/addgene:248005 ; RRID:Addgene_248005)
