[The description below was written by a language model from this plasmid's Addgene catalogue record and pLannotate feature annotations shown in this document.]
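Description:
pET28-hisSumo-KE-Des27.10 is a bacterial expression plasmid of about 6.3 kb built on the pET28 backbone, made to produce a computationally designed, fully synthetic Kemp eliminase (design Des27.10) in E. coli. It is selected with kanamycin through an aph(3')-Ia resistance gene and replicates from a ColE1/pMB1-type origin. The catalogue lists it as high copy, although the feature table also shows the pBR322-derived bom site and the rop gene, which normally moderates copy number. An f1 origin is present as well, along with short tetracycline-resistance gene fragments and a predicted E. coli ORF. These are backbone remnants with no evident function here.

The expression cassette follows the standard pET arrangement. A T7 promoter is followed directly by a lac operator and the strong phage T7 gene 10 ribosome binding site, and the unit ends at a T7 terminator. A plasmid-borne lacI gene supplies repressor, so transcription stays low until it is induced with IPTG in a host that provides T7 RNA polymerase.

The open reading frame encodes an N-terminal 12xHis tag fused to bdSUMO, followed by the enzyme, which was inserted by Golden Gate cloning. The annotation tool picks up the SUMO module only as a fragment resembling rice SUMO1, and it does not annotate the His tag or the synthetic eliminase itself, which presumably occupies the unannotated stretch downstream of SUMO. A short hit to a T7 gene 10B-derived solubility tag just before the terminator is probably an incidental match. The His tag allows metal-affinity purification, while a SUMO fusion generally aids solubility and can be removed with a SUMO-specific protease. The construct is therefore suited to producing purified enzyme for characterisation.
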