Features (pLannotate 1.2.2; 18 found; start..end, strand, type, name):
     10..59      +  CDS            SET1 (fragment): solubility-enhancement tag derived from T7 phage gene 10B
     67..114     +  terminator     T7 terminator: transcription terminator for bacteriophage T7 RNA polymerase
    151..579     +  rep_origin     f1 ori (sequence partly withheld): f1 bacteriophage origin of replication; arrow indicates direction of (+) strand synthesis
    632..689     +  promoter       AmpR promoter (fragment): bla
    698..1513    -  CDS            KanR: aminoglycoside phosphotransferase; aph(3')-Ia; confers resistance to kanamycin in bacteria or G418 (Geneticin®) in eukaryotes
   1635..2223    +  rep_origin     ori: high-copy-number ColE1/pMB1/pBR322/pUC origin of replication
   2409..2548    -  misc_feature   bom: basis of mobility region from pBR322
   2650..2841    -  CDS            rop: Rop protein, which maintains plasmids at low copy number; rop
   2858..3238    +  CDS            YPB1_ECOLX: Protein predicted: Swiss-Prot protein existence level 4. From Escherichia coli.
   3310..3601    -  CDS            TcR (fragment): tetracycline efflux protein; tet; confers resistance to tetracycline
   3616..3637    -  protein_bind   CAP binding site: CAP binding activates transcription in the presence of cAMP. E. coli catabolite activator protein
   3650..4732    -  CDS            lacI: lac repressor; lacI; The lac repressor binds to the lac operator to inhibit transcription in E. coli. This inhibition can be relieved by adding lactose or isopropyl-β-D-thiogalactopyranoside (IPTG).
   4733..4810    -  promoter       lacI promoter: lacI
   4818..5097    -  CDS            TcR (fragment): tetracycline efflux protein; tet; confers resistance to tetracycline
   5119..5137    +  promoter       T7 promoter: promoter for bacteriophage T7 RNA polymerase
   5138..5162    +  protein_bind   lac operator: The lac repressor binds to the lac operator to inhibit transcription in E. coli. This inhibition can be relieved by adding lactose or isopropyl-β-D-thiogalactopyranoside (IPTG). lac repressor encoded by lacI
   5177..5199    +  RBS            RBS: efficient ribosome binding site from bacteriophage T7 gene 10 (Olins and Rangwala, 1989)
   5287..5571    +  CDS            SUMO1 (fragment): SUMO1_ORYSJ - Also known as SMT3, SUM1. Experimental evidence at protein level: Swiss-Prot protein existence level 1. Ubiquitin-like protein which can be covalently attached to target lysines as a monomer. Does not seem to be involved in protein degradation and may function as an antagonist of ubiquitin in the degradation process (By similarity). From Oryza sativa subsp. japonica (Rice).
>Addgene plasmid #248005 | pET28-hisSumo-KE-Des27.10 | addgene full sequence | sequence record 494356 | Addgene NGS Result
TGAGATCCGGCTGCTAACAAAGCCCGAAAGGAAGCTGAGTTGGCTGCTGCCACCGCTGAGCAATAACTAG
CATAACCCCTTGGGGCCTCTAAACGGGTCTTGAGGGGTTTTTTGCTGAAAGGAGGAACTATATCCGGATT
GGCGAATGGG
[124 nt withheld, positions 151-274]
C
[91 nt withheld, positions 276-366]
A
[49 nt withheld, positions 368-416]
CCTTTGACGTTGGAGTCCACGTTCTTT
[37 nt withheld, positions 444-480]
ACCCTATCTCGGTCTATTCTTTTGATTTATAAGGGATTTTGCCGATTTCGGCCTATTGGTTAAAAAATGA
GCTGATTTAACAAAAATTTAACGCGAATTTTAACAAAATATTAACGCTTACAATTTAGGTGGCACTTTTC
GGGGAAATGTGCGCGGAACCCCTATTTGTTTATTTTTCTAAATACATTCAAATATGTATCCGCTCATGAA
TTAATTCTTAGAAAAACTCATCGAGCATCAAATGAAACTGCAATTTATTCATATCAGGATTATCAATACC
ATATTTTTGAAAAAGCCGTTTCTGTAATGAAGGAGAAAACTCACCGAGGCAGTTCCATAGGATGGCAAGA
TCCTGGTATCGGTCTGCGATTCCGACTCGTCCAACATCAATACAACCTATTAATTTCCCCTCGTCAAAAA
TAAGGTTATCAAGTGAGAAATCACCATGAGTGACGACTGAATCCGGTGAGAATGGCAAAAGTTTATGCAT
TTCTTTCCAGACTTGTTCAACAGGCCAGCCATTACGCTCGTCATCAAAATCACTCGCATCAACCAAACCG
TTATTCATTCGTGATTGCGCCTGAGCGAGACGAAATACGCGATCGCTGTTAAAAGGACAATTACAAACAG
GAATCGAATGCAACCGGCGCAGGAACACTGCCAGCGCATCAACAATATTTTCACCTGAATCAGGATATTC
TTCTAATACCTGGAATGCTGTTTTCCCGGGGATCGCAGTGGTGAGTAACCATGCATCATCAGGAGTACGG
ATAAAATGCTTGATGGTCGGAAGAGGCATAAATTCCGTCAGCCAGTTTAGTCTGACCATCTCATCTGTAA
CATCATTGGCAACGCTACCTTTGCCATGTTTCAGAAACAACTCTGGCGCATCGGGCTTCCCATACAATCG
ATAGATTGTCGCACCTGATTGCCCGACATTATCGCGAGCCCATTTATACCCATATAAATCAGCATCCATG
TTGGAATTTAATCGCGGCCTAGAGCAAGACGTTTCCCGTTGAATATGGCTCATAACACCCCTTGTATTAC
TGTTTATGTAAGCAGACAGTTTTATTGTTCATGACCAAAATCCCTTAACGTGAGTTTTCGTTCCACTGAG
CGTCAGACCCCGTAGAAAAGATCAAAGGATCTTCTTGAGATCCTTTTTTTCTGCGCGTAATCTGCTGCTT
GCAAACAAAAAAACCACCGCTACCAGCGGTGGTTTGTTTGCCGGATCAAGAGCTACCAACTCTTTTTCCG
AAGGTAACTGGCTTCAGCAGAGCGCAGATACCAAATACTGTCCTTCTAGTGTAGCCGTAGTTAGGCCACC
ACTTCAAGAACTCTGTAGCACCGCCTACATACCTCGCTCTGCTAATCCTGTTACCAGTGGCTGCTGCCAG
TGGCGATAAGTCGTGTCTTACCGGGTTGGACTCAAGACGATAGTTACCGGATAAGGCGCAGCGGTCGGGC
TGAACGGGGGGTTCGTGCACACAGCCCAGCTTGGAGCGAACGACCTACACCGAACTGAGATACCTACAGC
GTGAGCTATGAGAAAGCGCCACGCTTCCCGAAGGGAGAAAGGCGGACAGGTATCCGGTAAGCGGCAGGGT
CGGAACAGGAGAGCGCACGAGGGAGCTTCCAGGGGGAAACGCCTGGTATCTTTATAGTCCTGTCGGGTTT
CGCCACCTCTGACTTGAGCGTCGATTTTTGTGATGCTCGTCAGGGGGGCGGAGCCTATGGAAAAACGCCA
GCAACGCGGCCTTTTTACGGTTCCTGGCCTTTTGCTGGCCTTTTGCTCACATGTTCTTTCCTGCGTTATC
CCCTGATTCTGTGGATAACCGTATTACCGCCTTTGAGTGAGCTGATACCGCTCGCCGCAGCCGAACGACC
GAGCGCAGCGAGTCAGTGAGCGAGGAAGCGGAAGAGCGCCTGATGCGGTATTTTCTCCTTACGCATCTGT
GCGGTATTTCACACCGCAATGGTGCACTCTCAGTACAATCTGCTCTGATGCCGCATAGTTAAGCCAGTAT
ACACTCCGCTATCGCTACGTGACTGGGTCATGGCTGCGCCCCGACACCCGCCAACACCCGCTGACGCGCC
CTGACGGGCTTGTCTGCTCCCGGCATCCGCTTACAGACAAGCTGTGACCGTCTCCGGGAGCTGCATGTGT
CAGAGGTTTTCACCGTCATCACCGAAACGCGCGAGGCAGCTGCGGTAAAGCTCATCAGCGTGGTCGTGAA
GCGATTCACAGATGTCTGCCTGTTCATCCGCGTCCAGCTCGTTGAGTTTCTCCAGAAGCGTTAATGTCTG
GCTTCTGATAAAGCGGGCCATGTTAAGGGCGGTTTTTTCCTGTTTGGTCACTGATGCCTCCGTGTAAGGG
GGATTTCTGTTCATGGGGGTAATGATACCGATGAAACGAGAGAGGATGCTCACGATACGGGTTACTGATG
ATGAACATGCCCGGTTACTGGAACGTTGTGAGGGTAAACAACTGGCGGTATGGATGCGGCGGGACCAGAG
AAAAATCACTCAGGGTCAATGCCAGCGCTTCGTTAATACAGATGTAGGTGTTCCACAGGGTAGCCAGCAG
CATCCTGCGATGCAGATCCGGAACATAATGGTGCAGGGCGCTGACTTCCGCGTTTCCAGACTTTACGAAA
CACGGAAACCGAAGACCATTCATGTTGTTGCTCAGGTCGCAGACGTTTTGCAGCAGCAGTCGCTTCACGT
TCGCTCGCGTATCGGTGATTCATTCTGCTAACCAGTAAGGCAACCCCGCCAGCCTAGCCGGGTCCTCAAC
GACAGGAGCACGATCATGCGCACCCGTGGGGCCGCCATGCCGGCGATAATGGCCTGCTTCTCGCCGAAAC
GTTTGGTGGCGGGACCAGTGACGAAGGCTTGAGCGAGGGCGTGCAAGATTCCGAATACCGCAAGCGACAG
GCCGATCATCGTCGCGCTCCAGCGAAAGCGGTCCTCGCCGAAAATGACCCAGAGCGCTGCCGGCACCTGT
CCTACGAGTTGCATGATAAAGAAGACAGTCATAAGTGCGGCGACGATAGTCATGCCCCGCGCCCACCGGA
AGGAGCTGACTGGGTTGAAGGCTCTCAAGGGCATCGGTCGAGATCCCGGTGCCTAATGAGTGAGCTAACT
TACATTAATTGCGTTGCGCTCACTGCCCGCTTTCCAGTCGGGAAACCTGTCGTGCCAGCTGCATTAATGA
ATCGGCCAACGCGCGGGGAGAGGCGGTTTGCGTATTGGGCGCCAGGGTGGTTTTTCTTTTCACCAGTGAG
ACGGGCAACAGCTGATTGCCCTTCACCGCCTGGCCCTGAGAGAGTTGCAGCAAGCGGTCCACGCTGGTTT
GCCCCAGCAGGCGAAAATCCTGTTTGATGGTGGTTAACGGCGGGATATAACATGAGCTGTCTTCGGTATC
GTCGTATCCCACTACCGAGATATCCGCACCAACGCGCAGCCCGGACTCGGTAATGGCGCGCATTGCGCCC
AGCGCCATCTGATCGTTGGCAACCAGCATCGCAGTGGGAACGATGCCCTCATTCAGCATTTGCATGGTTT
GTTGAAAACCGGACATGGCACTCCAGTCGCCTTCCCGTTCCGCTATCGGCTGAATTTGATTGCGAGTGAG
ATATTTATGCCAGCCAGCCAGACGCAGACGCGCCGAGACAGAACTTAATGGGCCCGCTAACAGCGCGATT
TGCTGGTGACCCAATGCGACCAGATGCTCCACGCCCAGTCGCGTACCGTCTTCATGGGAGAAAATAATAC
TGTTGATGGGTGTCTGGTCAGAGACATCAAGAAATAACGCCGGAACATTAGTGCAGGCAGCTTCCACAGC
AATGGCATCCTGGTCATCCAGCGGATAGTTAATGATCAGCCCACTGACGCGTTGCGCGAGAAGATTGTGC
ACCGCCGCTTTACAGGCTTCGACGCCGCTTCGTTCTACCATCGACACCACCACGCTGGCACCCAGTTGAT
CGGCGCGAGATTTAATCGCCGCGACAATTTGCGACGGCGCGTGCAGGGCCAGACTGGAGGTGGCAACGCC
AATCAGCAACGACTGTTTGCCCGCCAGTTGTTGTGCCACGCGGTTGGGAATGTAATTCAGCTCCGCCATC
GCCGCTTCCACTTTTTCCCGCGTTTTCGCAGAAACGTGGCTGGCCTGGTTCACCACGCGGGAAACGGTCT
GATAAGAGACACCGGCATACTCTGCGACATCGTATAACGTTACTGGTTTCACATTCACCACCCTGAATTG
ACTCTCTTCCGGGCGCTATCATGCCATACCGCGAAAGGTTTTGCGCCATTCGATGGTGTCCGGGATCTCG
ACGCTCTCCCTTATGCGACTCCTGCATTAGGAAGCAGCCCAGTAGTAGGTTGAGGCCGTTGAGCACCGCC
GCCGCAAGGAATGGTGCATGCAAGGAGATGGCGCCCAACAGTCCCCCGGCCACGGGGCCTGCCACCATAC
CCACGCCGAAACAAGCGCTCATGAGCCCGAAGTGGCGAGCCCGATCTTCCCCATCGGTGATGTCGGCGAT
ATAGGCGCCAGCAACCGCACCTGTGGCGCCGGTGATGCCGGCCACGATGCGTCCGGCGTAGAGGATCGAG
ATCTCGATCCCGCGAAATTAATACGACTCACTATAGGGGAATTGTGAGCGGATAACAATTCCCCTCTAGA
AATAATTTTGTTTAACTTTAAGAAGGAGATATACCATGAGCAAGCATCACCATCATTCAGGCCATCACCA
TACCGGACACCACCATCATTCAGGCAGTCATCACCATTCCGGATCTGCTGCGGGTGGCGAAGAAGATAAG
AAACCGGCAGGTGGCGAAGGTGGCGGTGCCCATATCAACCTGAAAGTGAAAGGTCAAGACGGCAACGAAG
TCTTTTTCCGCATCAAACGTTCTACCCAGCTGAAAAAGCTGATGAACGCATACTGTGACCGTCAGTCTGT
AGACATGACCGCAATTGCTTTCCTGTTTGATGGTCGTCGCCTGCGTGCGGAACAGACCCCGGATGAACTG
GAGATGGAAGATGGCGACGAAATCGACGCAATGCTTCATCAGACTGGTGGCATGCCGAGCGCGCTGGATG
CGATTGTGGCGGATGTTCGTGAAGATGTAGCAGCTCGTGAGGCCGTAGTCCCATTCGACGAGATCAAGGA
GCGTGCCGCTCGTGCCCCACCACCTCGTGACGTTCTTGCAGCTTTACGTGCCCCCGGAGTTGGTATCATC
GCCTTATACTTACGTAAGTCACCATCGGGACTTGACGTAGAGCGTGACCCCATCGAGTACGCCAAGACAG
CAGAGAAGTACGCCGTAGCCTTAGTTGTATACACGGACGAGAAGTACTACAATGGAAGTTACGAGGACTT
AGAGAAGATCCGTTCTGCAGTAGACATCCCTGTAATCTGTTTCGACTACATCGTCGACCCCTACCAAATC
TACTTGGCCCGTGCATACCAAGCCGACGCAATCGTTTTGTTGCTCTCTGTTTTAGACGACGAGCAATACC
GTCAATTAGCCGCCGTTGCCCACAGTCTCAATATGGGTGTAATCGTTGACGTCCACACGGAAGAGGAGTT
AGAGCGTGCCTTAAAGGCCGGAGCCGAGATCATCGGTATCGTTAATCAAGACCTTAAGACATTCGAGGTC
GACCGTAATACTGCCGAGCGTTTAGGACGTTTGGCCCGTGAGCGTGGATTCACTGGTGTTTTATTAGCAG
TTGGCGGTTACTCAACAAAAGAGGAGTTGAAGTCCATGCGTGGTTTGTTCGACGCCGTTCTCATCGGTGA
GTCTTTGATGCGCGCGCCGGATCCGGAAAAAGCGATTCGCGAACTGGTGGGCTAATAA
